Addgene plasmid #183838: JBL6401
Purpose: sfGFP reporter under the control of WT E. coli thiB TPP Riboswitch under the control of a Constitutive promoter
Depositing lab: Julius Lucks. Depositing organization: Northwestern University. Publication: A transient intermediate RNA structure underlies the regulatory function of the E. coli thiB TPP translational riboswitch. Berman KE, Steans R, Hertz LM, Lucks JB. RNA. 2023 Nov;29(11):1658-1672. doi: 10.1261/rna.079427.122. Epub 2023 Jul 7. PubMed 37419663.
Backbone
  Vector backbone: p15a
  Vector type: Bacterial Expression
Growth in bacteria
  Bacterial resistance: Chloramphenicol, 25 μg/mL
  Growth temperature: 37°C
  Growth strain: DH5alpha
  Copy number: Low Copy
Gene/Insert
  Gene/Insert name: E. coli thiB TPP Riboswitch regulated sfGFP
  Species: E. coli
  Promoter: J23119 - Anderson Promoter
  Cloning method: Gibson Cloning
Terms and licenses: Academic/Nonprofit Terms; Industry Terms: Not Available to Industry
Depositor comments: Spe1/J23119 Promoter + WT TPP thiB E. coli Riboswitch + sfGFP
How to cite: JBL6401 was a gift from Julius Lucks (Addgene plasmid # 183838 ; http://n2t.net/addgene:183838 ; RRID:Addgene_183838)
