[The description below was written by a language model from this plasmid's Addgene catalogue record and pLannotate feature annotations shown in this document.]
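Description:
JBL6401 is a small (about 3.5 kb) bacterial expression plasmid built on a p15A backbone and designed as a fluorescent reporter of riboswitch activity in E. coli. It replicates from the p15A origin, listed in the record as low copy, which is compatible with ColE1-type plasmids. Selection is with chloramphenicol through a cat (chloramphenicol acetyltransferase) gene driven by its own promoter and followed by the lambda t0 terminator.

The reporter cassette begins with the strong constitutive Anderson promoter J23119, in the variant modified to end with an SpeI site. This promoter directly drives transcription of the wild-type E. coli thiB thiamine pyrophosphate (TPP) riboswitch. The riboswitch leader lies upstream of a superfolder GFP coding sequence, and the transcript ends in an rrnB-derived region that includes a 5S rRNA segment and part of the T1 terminator. Because transcription is constitutive, changes in sfGFP fluorescence reflect regulation imposed by the riboswitch itself. The associated publication describes the thiB element as a translational riboswitch, so TPP binding to the aptamer is expected to alter expression of the downstream reporter at the level of translation.

The automated annotation also reports several short fragments: a capTEV tag piece, IS1, RSF ori, and tet and lac UV5 promoter pieces. These look like backbone remnants or partial matches, and the record assigns them no function. The plasmid serves as the wild-type reference construct for in vivo studies of how TPP riboswitch folding and structure govern gene expression, presumably for comparison with riboswitch variants.
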