Features (pLannotate 1.2.2; 14 found; start..end, strand, type, name):
     16..50      +  promoter       J23119(SpeI) promoter: bacterial promoter (Registry of Standard Biological Parts BBa J23119) modified to end with an SpeI site
     50..149     +  ncRNA          TPP: Accession: RF00059 - TPP riboswitch (THI element)
    193..906     +  CDS            Superfolder GFP: Superfolder GFP is a basic (constitutively fluorescent) green fluorescent protein published in 2005, derived from Aequorea victoria. It is reported to be a very rapidly-maturing weak dimer.
    974..991     +  CDS            capTEV™ (fragment): composite tag for in vivo biotinylation, TEV protease cleavage, and 6xHis tagging
   1098..1213    +  ncRNA          5S rRNA: Accession: RF00001 - 5S ribosomal RNA
   1217..1282    +  terminator     rrnB T1 terminator (fragment): transcription terminator T1 from the E. coli rrnB gene
   1318..1415    +  promoter       cat promoter: promoter of the E. coli cat gene encoding chloramphenicol acetyltransferase
   1416..2072    +  CDS            cat: CAT_ECOLX - Experimental evidence at protein level: Swiss-Prot protein existence level 1. This enzyme is an effector of chloramphenicol resistance in bacteria. From Escherichia coli. This protein is used as a marker in many commonly used cloning vectors, such as pACYC184.
   2096..2190    +  terminator     lambda t0 terminator: transcription terminator from phage lambda
   2326..2469    +  mobile_element IS1 (fragment): prokaryotic transposable element IS1
   2588..2643    -  rep_origin     RSF ori (fragment): Plasmids containing the RSF 1030 origin of replication can be propagated in E. coli cells that contain additional plasmids with compatible origins.
   2731..3276    -  rep_origin     p15A ori: Plasmids containing the medium-copy-number p15A origin of replication can be propagated in E. coli cells that contain a second plasmid with the ColE1 origin.
   3388..3412    +  promoter       tet promoter (fragment): E. coli promoter for tetracycline efflux protein gene
   3433..3454    +  promoter       lac UV5 promoter (fragment): E. coli lac promoter with an "up" mutation
>Addgene plasmid #183838 | JBL6401 | addgene full sequence | sequence record 366979 | Addgene NGS Result
GAATTCTAAAGATCTTTGACAGCTAGCTCAGTCCTAGGTATAATACTAGTCCGTTCTCAACGGGGTGCCA
CGCGTACGCGTGCGCTGAGAAAATACCCGTCGAACCTGATCCGGATAACGCCGGCGAAGGGATTTGAGGC
TCCTTCTCAAGTCCTTTGCCACTCTTTTTTGAGGTGCAAAGTGTTAAAAAAAATGAGCAAAGGAGAAGAA
CTTTTCACTGGAGTTGTCCCAATTCTTGTTGAATTAGATGGTGATGTTAATGGGCACAAATTTTCTGTCC
GTGGAGAGGGTGAAGGTGATGCTACAAACGGAAAACTCACCCTTAAATTTATTTGCACTACTGGAAAACT
ACCTGTTCCGTGGCCAACACTTGTCACTACTCTGACCTATGGTGTTCAATGCTTTTCCCGTTATCCGGAT
CACATGAAACGGCATGACTTTTTCAAGAGTGCCATGCCCGAAGGTTATGTACAGGAACGCACTATATCTT
TCAAAGATGACGGGACCTACAAGACGCGTGCTGAAGTCAAGTTTGAAGGTGATACCCTTGTTAATCGTAT
CGAGTTAAAGGGTATTGATTTTAAAGAAGATGGAAACATTCTTGGACACAAACTCGAGTACAACTTTAAC
TCACACAATGTATACATCACGGCAGACAAACAAAAGAATGGAATCAAAGCTAACTTCAAAATTCGCCACA
ACGTTGAAGATGGTTCCGTTCAACTAGCAGACCATTATCAACAAAATACTCCAATTGGCGATGGCCCTGT
CCTTTTACCAGACAACCATTACCTGTCGACACAATCTGTCCTTTCGAAAGATCCCAACGAAAAGCGTGAC
CACATGGTCCTTCTTGAGTTTGTAACTGCTGCTGGGATTACACATGGCATGGATGAGCTCTACAAATAAG
GATCTGAAGCTTGGGCCCGAACAAAAACTCATCTCAGAAGAGGATCTGAATAGCGCCGTCGACCATCATC
ATCATCATCATTGAGTTTAAACGGTCTCCAGCTTGGCTGTTTTGGCGGATGAGAGAAGATTTTCAGCCTG
ATACAGATTAAATCAGAACGCAGAAGCGGTCTGATAAAACAGAATTTGCCTGGCGGCAGTAGCGCGGTGG
TCCCACCTGACCCCATGCCGAACTCAGAAGTGAAACGCCGTAGCGCCGATGGTAGTGTGGGGTCTCCCCA
TGCGAGAGTAGGGAACTGCCAGGCATCAAATAAAACGAAAGGCTCAGTAGAAAGACTGGGCCTTTCGTTT
TATCTGTTGTTTGTCGGTGAACTGGATCCTTACTCGAGTCTAGACTGCAGTTGATCGGGCACGTAAGAGG
TTCCAACTTTCACCATAATGAAATAAGATCACTACCGGGCGTATTTTTTGAGTTATCGAGATTTTCAGGA
GCTAAGGAAGCTAAAATGGAGAAAAAAATCACTGGATATACCACCGTTGATATATCCCAATGGCATCGTA
AAGAACATTTTGAGGCATTTCAGTCAGTTGCTCAATGTACCTATAACCAGACCGTTCAGCTGGATATTAC
GGCCTTTTTAAAGACCGTAAAGAAAAATAAGCACAAGTTTTATCCGGCCTTTATTCACATTCTTGCCCGC
CTGATGAATGCTCATCCGGAATTTCGTATGGCAATGAAAGACGGTGAGCTGGTGATATGGGATAGTGTTC
ACCCTTGTTACACCGTTTTCCATGAGCAAACTGAAACGTTTTCATCGCTCTGGAGTGAATACCACGACGA
TTTCCGGCAGTTTCTACACATATATTCGCAAGATGTGGCGTGTTACGGTGAAAACCTGGCCTATTTCCCT
AAAGGGTTTATTGAGAATATGTTTTTCGTCTCAGCCAATCCCTGGGTGAGTTTCACCAGTTTTGATTTAA
ACGTGGCCAATATGGACAACTTCTTCGCCCCCGTTTTCACCATGGGCAAATATTATACGCAAGGCGACAA
GGTGCTGATGCCGCTGGCGATTCAGGTTCATCATGCCGTTTGTGATGGCTTCCATGTCGGCAGAATGCTT
AATGAATTACAACAGTACTGCGATGAGTGGCAGGGCGGGGCGTAATTTGATATCGAGCTCGCTTGGACTC
CTGTTGATAGATCCAGTAATGACCTCAGAACTCCATCTGGATTTGTTCAGAACGCTCGGTTGCCGCCGGG
CGTTTTTTATTGGTGAGAATCCAAGCCTCCGATCAACGTCTCATTTTCGCCAAAAGTTGGCCCAGGGCTT
CCCGGTATCAACAGGGACACCAGGATTTATTTATTCTGCGAAGTGATCTTCCGTCACAGGTATTTATTCG
GCGCAAAGTGCGTCGGGTGATGCTGCCAACTTACTGATTTAGTGTATGATGGTGTTTTTGAGGTGCTCCA
GTGGCTTCTGTTTCTATCAGCTGTCCCTCCTGTTCAGCTACTGACGGGGTGGTGCGTAACGGCAAAAGCA
CCGCCGGACATCAGCGCTAGCGGAGTGTATACTGGCTTACTATGTTGGCACTGATGAGGGTGTCAGTGAA
GTGCTTCATGTGGCAGGAGAAAAAAGGCTGCACCGGTGCGTCAGCAGAATATGTGATACAGGATATATTC
CGCTTCCTCGCTCACTGACTCGCTACGCTCGGTCGTTCGACTGCGGCGAGCGGAAATGGCTTACGAACGG
GGCGGAGATTTCCTGGAAGATGCCAGGAAGATACTTAACAGGGAAGTGAGAGGGCCGCGGCAAAGCCGTT
TTTCCATAGGCTCCGCCCCCCTGACAAGCATCACGAAATCTGACGCTCAAATCAGTGGTGGCGAAACCCG
ACAGGACTATAAAGATACCAGGCGTTTCCCCCTGGCGGCTCCCTCGTGCGCTCTCCTGTTCCTGCCTTTC
GGTTTACCGGTGTCATTCCGCTGTTATGGCCGCGTTTGTCTCATTCCACGCCTGACACTCAGTTCCGGGT
AGGCAGTTCGCTCCAAGCTGGACTGTATGCACGAACCCCCCGTTCAGTCCGACCGCTGCGCCTTATCCGG
TAACTATCGTCTTGAGTCCAACCCGGAAAGACATGCAAAAGCACCACTGGCAGCAGCCACTGGTAATTGA
TTTAGAGGAGTTAGTCTTGAAGTCATGCGCCGGTTAAGGCTAAACTGAAAGGACAAGTTTTGGTGACTGC
GCTCCTCCAAGCCAGTTACCTCGGTTCAAAGAGTTGGTAGCTCAGAGAACCTTCGAAAAACCGCCCTGCA
AGGCGGTTTTTTCGTTTTCAGAGCAAGAGATTACGCGCAGACCAAAACGATCTCAAGAAGATCATCTTAT
TAATCAGATAAAATATTTCTAGATTTCAGTGCAATTTATCTCTTCAAATGTAGCACCTGAAGTCAGCCCC
ATACGATATAAGTTGTAATTCTCATGTTTGACAGCTTATCATCGATAAGCTTCCGATGGCGCGCCGAGAG
GCTTTACACTTTATGCTTCCGGCT
